>Addgene plasmid #234274 | 8061-E37 | addgene full sequence | sequence record 469723 | Addgene NGS Result
CTTTCCTGCGTTATCCCCTGATTCTGTGGATAACCGTATTACCGCCTTTGAGTGAGCTGATACCGCTCGC
CGCAGCCGAACGACCGAGCGCAGCGAGTCAGTGAGCGAGGAAGCGGAAGAGCGCCCAATACGCAAACCGC
CTCTCCCCGCGCGTTGGCCGATTCATTAATGCAGCTGGCACGACAGGTTTCCCGACTGGAAAGCGGGCAG
TGAGCGCAACGCAATTAATACGCGTACCGCTAGCCAGGAAGAGTTTGTAGAAACGCAAAAAGGCCATCCG
TCAGGATGGCCTTCTGCTTAGTTTGATGCCTGGCAGTTTATGGCGGGCGTCCTGCCCGCCACCCTCCGGG
CCGTTGCTTCACAACGTTCAAATCCGCTCCCGGCGGATTTGTCCTACTCAGGAGAGCGTTCACCGACAAA
CAACAGATAAAACGAAAGGCCCAGTCTTCCGACTGAGCCTTTCGTTTTATTTGATGCCTGGCAGTTCCCT
ACTCTCGCGTTAACGCTAGCATGGATGTTTTCCCAGTCACGACGTTGTAAAACGACGGCCAGTCTTAAGC
TCGGGCCCCAAATAATGATTTTATTTTGACTGATAGTGACCTGTTCGTTGCAACAAATTGATGAGCAATG
CTTTTTTATAATGCCAACTTTGTACAAAAAAGTTGGCGAAAACCTGTACTTCCAAGGCACCATGTTCAGG
ACCAAACGATCTGCGCTCGTCCGGCGTCTCTGGAGGAGCCGTGCGCCCGGCGGCGAGGACGAGGAGGAGG
GCGTGGGGGGTGGCGGCGGAGGAGGCGAGCTGCGGGGAGAAGGGGCGACGGACGGCCGGGCTTATGGGGC
TGGTGGCGGCGGTGCGGGCAGGGCTGGCTGCTGCCTGGGCAAGGCAGTCCGAGGTGCCAAAGGTCACCAC
CATCCCCATCCCCCAACCTCGGGTGCCGGGGCGGCCGGGGGCGCCGAGGCGGATCTGAAGGCGCTCACGC
ACTCGGTGCTCAAGAAACTCAAGGAGCGGCAGCTGGAGCTGCTGCTTCAGGCCGTGGAGTCCCGCGGCGG
TACGCGCACCGCGTGCCTCCTGCTGCCCGGCCGCCTGGACTGCAGGCTGGGCCCGGGGGCGCCCGCCAGC
GCGCAGCCCGCGCAGCCGCCCTCGTCCTACTCGCTCCCCCTCCTGCTGTGCAAAGTGTTCAGGTGGCCGG
ATCTCAGGCATTCCTCGGAAGTCAAGAGGCTGTGTTGCTGTGAATCTTACGGGAAGATCAACCCCGAGCT
GGTGTGCTGCAACCCCCATCACCTTAGTCGACTCTGTGAACTAGAGTCTCCCCCTCCTCCTTACTCCAGA
TACCCAATGGATTTTCTCAAACCAACTGCAGGCTGTCCAGATGCTGTACCTTCCTCCGCGGAAACCGGGG
GAACGAATTATCTGGCCCCTGGGGGGCTTTCAGATTCCCAACTTCTTCTGGAGCCTGGGGATCGGTCACA
CTGGTGCGTGGTGGCATACTGGGAGGAGAAGACTCGCGTGGGGAGGCTCTACTGTGTCCAAGAGCCCTCC
CTGGATATCTTCTATGATCTACCTCAGGGGAATGGCTTTTGCCTCGGACAGCTCAATTCGGACAACAAGA
GTCAGCTGGTACAGAAAGTGCGGAGCAAGATCGGCTGTGGCATCCAGCTGACGCGGGAAGTGGATGGCGT
GTGGGTTTACAACCGCAGCAGTTACCCCATCTTCATCAAGTCCGCCACACTGGACAACCCGGACTCCAGG
ACGCTGTTGGTGCACAAAGTGTTCCCTGGTTTCTCCATCAAGGCTTTTGACTATGAGAAAGCCTACAGCC
TGCAGCGGCCCAATGACCACGAGTTCATGCAGCAACCATGGACGGGTTTCACCGTGCAGATCAGCTTTGT
GAAGGGCTGGGGCCAGTGCTACACCCGCCAGTTCATCAGCAGCTGCCCGTGCTGGCTGGAGGTCATCTTC
AACAGCCGGTAATCAACTTTCTTGTACAAAGTTGGCATTATAAGAAAGCATTGCTTATCAATTTGTTGCA
ACGAACAGGTCACTATCAGTCAAAATAAAATCATTATTTGCCATCCAGCTGATATCCCCTATAGTGAGTC
GTATTACATGGTCATAGCTGTTTCCTGGCAGCTCTGGCCCGTGTCTCAAAATCTCTGATGTTACATTGCA
CAAGATAAAAATATATCATCATGCCTCCTCTAGACCAGCCAGGACAGAAATGCCTCGACTTCGCTGCTAC
CCAAGGTTGCCGGGTGACGCACACCGTGGAAACGGATGAAGGCACGAACCCAGTGGACATAAGCCTGTTC
GGTTCGTAAGCTGTAATGCAAGTAGCGTATGCGCTCACGCAACTGGTCCAGAACCTTGACCGAACGCAGC
GGTGGTAACGGCGCAGTGGCGGTTTTCATGGCTTGTTATGACTGTTTTTTTGGGGTACAGTCTATGCCTC
GGGCATCCAAGCAGCAAGCGCGTTACGCCGTGGGTCGATGTTTGATGTTATGGAGCAGCAACGATGTTAC
GCAGCAGGGCAGTCGCCCTAAAACAAAGTTAAACATTATGAGGGAAGCGGTGATCGCCGAAGTATCGACT
CAACTATCAGAGGTAGTTGGCGTCATCGAGCGCCATCTCGAACCGACGTTGCTGGCCGTACATTTGTACG
GCTCCGCAGTGGATGGCGGCCTGAAGCCACACAGTGATATTGATTTGCTGGTTACGGTGACCGTAAGGCT
TGATGAAACAACGCGGCGAGCTTTGATCAACGACCTTTTGGAAACTTCGGCTTCCCCTGGAGAGAGCGAG
ATTCTCCGCGCTGTAGAAGTCACCATTGTTGTGCACGACGACATCATTCCGTGGCGTTATCCAGCTAAGC
GCGAACTGCAATTTGGAGAATGGCAGCGCAATGACATTCTTGCAGGTATCTTCGAGCCAGCCACGATCGA
CATTGATCTGGCTATCTTGCTGACAAAAGCAAGAGAACATAGCGTTGCCTTGGTAGGTCCAGCGGCGGAG
GAACTCTTTGATCCGGTTCCTGAACAGGATCTATTTGAGGCGCTAAATGAAACCTTAACGCTATGGAACT
CGCCGCCCGACTGGGCTGGCGATGAGCGAAATGTAGTGCTTACGTTGTCCCGCATTTGGTACAGCGCAGT
AACCGGCAAAATCGCGCCGAAGGATGTCGCTGCCGACTGGGCAATGGAGCGCCTGCCGGCCCAGTATCAG
CCCGTCATACTTGAAGCTAGACAGGCTTATCTTGGACAAGAAGAAGATCGCTTGGCCTCGCGCGCAGATC
AGTTGGAAGAATTTGTCCACTACGTGAAAGGCGAGATCACCAAGGTAGTCGGCAAATAACCCTCGACTCT
AGAGGATCCCCGGGTACCGAGCTCGAATTCCGTGATAGGTGGGCTGCCCTTCCTGGTTGGCTTGGTTTCA
TCAGCCATCCGCTTGCCCTCATCTGTTACGCCGGCGGTAGCCGGCCAGCCTCGCAGAGCAGGATTCCCGT
TGAGCACCGCCAGGTGCGAATAAGGGACAGTGAAGAAGGAACACCCGCTCGCGGGTGGGCCTACTTCACC
TATCCTGCCCGGCTGACGCCGTTGGATACACCAAGGAAAGTCTACACGAACCCTTTGGCAAAATCCTGTA
TATCGTGCGAAAAAGGATGGATATACCGAAAAAATCGCTATAATGACCCCGAAGCAGGGTTATGCAGCGG
AAAACGGAATTCGAGCTCGGTACCCGGGGATCCTCTAGAGTCGAGCCACCCATGACCAAAATCCCTTAAC
GTGAGTTACGCGTCGTTCCACTGAGCGTCAGACCCCGTAGAAAAGATCAAAGGATCTTCTTGAGATCCTT
TTTTTCTGCGCGTAATCTGCTGCTTGCAAACAAAAAAACCACCGCTACCAGCGGTGGTTTGTTTGCCGGA
TCAAGAGCTACCAACTCTTTTTCCGAAGGTAACTGGCTTCAGCAGAGCGCAGATACCAAATACTGTTCTT
CTAGTGTAGCCGTAGTTAGGCCACCACTTCAAGAACTCTGTAGCACCGCCTACATACCTCGCTCTGCTAA
TCCTGTTACCAGTGGCTGCTGCCAGTGGCGATAAGTCGTGTCTTACCGGGTTGGACTCAAGACGATAGTT
ACCGGATAAGGCGCAGCGGTCGGGCTGAACGGGGGGTTCGTGCACACAGCCCAGCTTGGAGCGAACGACC
TACACCGAACTGAGATACCTACAGCGTGAGCTATGAGAAAGCGCCACGCTTCCCGAAGGGAGAAAGGCGG
ACAGGTATCCGGTAAGCGGCAGGGTCGGAACAGGAGAGCGCACGAGGGAGCTTCCAGGGGGAAACGCCTG
GTATCTTTATAGTCCTGTCGGGTTTCGCCACCTCTGACTTGAGCGTCGATTTTTGTGATGCTCGTCAGGG
GGGCGGAGCCTATGGAAAAACGCCAGCAACGCGGCCTTTTTACGGTTCCTGGCCTTTTGCTGGCCTTTTG
CTCACATGTT
Features (pLannotate 1.2.2; 17 found; start..end, strand, type, name):
    121..213     +  CDS            lacI (fragment): lac repressor; lacI; The lac repressor binds to the lac operator to inhibit transcription in E. coli. This inhibition can be relieved by adding lactose or isopropyl-β-D-thiogalactopyranoside (IPTG).
    268..295     -  terminator     rrnB T2 terminator: transcription terminator T2 from the E. coli rrnB gene
    427..470     +  terminator     rrnB T1 terminator: Escherichia coli rrnB; transcription terminator T1 from the E. coli rrnB gene
    517..553     -  CDS            lacZα (fragment): LacZα fragment of β-galactosidase; lacZ fragment
    570..665     +  protein_bind   attL3: mutant version of attL; recombination site for the Gateway® LR reaction LR Clonase™
    668..684     +  CDS            TEV site (fragment): tobacco etch virus (TEV) protease recognition and cleavage site
    692..1969    +  CDS            Smad7: SMAD7_MOUSE - Also known as Madh7, Madh8. Experimental evidence at protein level: Swiss-Prot protein existence level 1. Antagonist of signaling by TGF-beta (transforming growth factor) type 1 receptor superfamily members; has been shown to inhibit TGF-beta (Transforming growth factor) and activin signaling by associating with their receptors thus preventing SMAD2 access. Functions as an adapter to recruit SMURF2 to the TGF-beta receptor complex. Also acts by recruiting the PPP1R15A-PP1 complex to TGFBR1, which promotes its dephosphorylation. Positively regulates PDPK1 kinase activity by stimul
   1974..2069    -  protein_bind   attL3: mutant version of attL; recombination site for the Gateway® LR reaction LR Clonase™
   2088..2106    -  promoter       T7 promoter: promoter for bacteriophage T7 RNA polymerase
   2296..2319    +  promoter       Pc promoter (fragment): intI1 (promoter lies within the coding sequence); class 1 integron promoter
   2495..2551    +  CDS            GmR (fragment): gentamycin acetyltransferase; aacC1; confers resistance to gentamycin
   2558..3349    +  CDS            SmR: aminoglycoside adenylyltransferase (Murphy, 1985); aadA; confers resistance to spectinomycin and streptomycin
   3353..3390    -  misc_feature   MCS (fragment): pUC18/19 multiple cloning site
   3393..3438    -  CDS            traJ (fragment): oriT-recognizing protein; traJ
   3471..3580    -  oriT           oriT: incP origin of transfer
   3717..3754    +  misc_feature   MCS (fragment): pUC18/19 multiple cloning site
   3840..4428    +  rep_origin     ori: high-copy-number ColE1/pMB1/pBR322/pUC origin of replication
