[The description below was written by a language model from this plasmid's Addgene catalogue record and pLannotate feature annotations shown in this document.]
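Description:
8061-E37 is a Gateway entry clone carrying the mouse Smad7 open reading frame in the pDonr-253 donor backbone. It is propagated in E. coli as a high-copy plasmid through a ColE1/pUC-type origin. Selection is with spectinomycin, conferred by the aadA (SmR) aminoglycoside adenylyltransferase gene. The sequenced record is about 4.5 kb, consistent with the stated backbone and insert sizes. The annotation also picks up an incP oriT and short fragments of lacI, lacZα, GmR, traJ and pUC multiple cloning site. These appear to be backbone remnants rather than functional parts of the design.

The Smad7 coding sequence is flanked by two attL recombination sites, which the automated annotation labels as an attL3 variant on both sides. These sites allow the ORF to be moved into attR-containing destination vectors by an LR Clonase reaction. The rrnB T1 and T2 terminators lie upstream of the cassette and help insulate the insert from read-through transcription. A T7 promoter lies just beyond the downstream attL site, facing back toward the insert. A short partial match to a TEV protease site is annotated just before the ORF, but the catalogue entry does not mention it. No promoter positioned to express Smad7 is annotated in the entry clone itself, so expression depends on the destination vector chosen.

The ORF retains its stop codon, so the clone suits native expression or N-terminal fusions but not C-terminal tags. Smad7 is an inhibitory SMAD that antagonises TGF-β and activin signalling at the receptor level. The clone therefore serves as a source for building Smad7 expression constructs to study that pathway.
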