Addgene plasmid #234274: 8061-E37
Purpose: Gateway ORF Entry clone of mouse Smad7 with stop codon (for native or N-terminal fusions)
Depositing lab: Dominic Esposito. Depositing organization: Frederick National Laboratory.
Backbone
  Vector backbone: pDonr-253
  Backbone size w/o insert (bp): 3155
  Vector type: Gateway Entry Clone
Growth in bacteria
  Bacterial resistance: Spectinomycin, 50 μg/mL
  Growth temperature: 37°C
  Growth strain: DH5alpha
  Copy number: High Copy
Gene/Insert
  Gene/Insert name: Smad7
  Species: M. musculus (mouse)
  Insert size (bp): 1359
  Entrez Gene: Smad7 (a.k.a. Madh7)
  Cloning method: Gateway Cloning
  Sequencing primers: 5′ M13F 23-mer (5'-CCCAGTCACGACGTTGTAAAACG); 3′ attLR 23-mer (5'-TAACATCAGAGATTTTGAGACAC)
Terms and licenses: Academic/Nonprofit Terms; Industry Terms: Not Available to Industry
How to cite: 8061-E37 was a gift from Dominic Esposito (Addgene plasmid # 234274 ; http://n2t.net/addgene:234274 ; RRID:Addgene_234274)
